Addgene plasmid #67446: pDEST40-ARL8B-V5-His6
Purpose: Mammalian expression of hArl8b with C-term V5 and His6 tag
Depositing lab: Richard Kahn. Depositing organization: Emory University. Publication: Tool box: Plasmids for the expression or knockdown of human ARF Family GTPases (ARF/ARL/SAR) and their co-expression in bacteria with N-myristoyltransferases. Kerr SC, Kahn RA. Cell Logist. 2015 Sep 21;5(3):e1090523. doi: 10.1080/21592799.2015.1090523. eCollection 2015 Jul-Sep. PubMed 27057421.
Backbone
  Vector backbone: pcDNA-DEST40
  Backbone manufacturer: Life Technologies
  Vector type: Mammalian Expression
  Selectable markers: Neomycin (select with G418)
Growth in bacteria
  Bacterial resistance: Ampicillin, 100 μg/mL
  Growth temperature: 37°C
  Growth strain: DH5alpha
  Copy number: High Copy
Gene/Insert
  Gene/Insert name: ARL8B (alt name: pRK15n-D40)
  Species: H. sapiens (human)
  Entrez Gene: ARL8B (a.k.a. ARL10C, Gie1)
  Promoter: CMV
  Tag / fusion protein: V5 (C terminal on backbone); His (C terminal on backbone)
  Cloning method: Gateway Cloning
  Sequencing primers: 5′ CMV-F; 3′ BGH-rev
Terms and licenses: Academic/Nonprofit Terms; Industry Terms: Not Available to Industry
How to cite: pDEST40-ARL8B-V5-His6 was a gift from Richard Kahn (Addgene plasmid # 67446 ; http://n2t.net/addgene:67446 ; RRID:Addgene_67446)
