[The description below was written by a language model from this plasmid's Addgene catalogue record.]
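Description:
pDEST40-ARL8B-V5-His6 is a mammalian expression plasmid built on the commercial Gateway destination vector pcDNA-DEST40. It is propagated in E. coli as a high-copy plasmid under ampicillin selection, and it carries a neomycin resistance marker so that transfected mammalian cells can be selected with G418, allowing stable lines to be derived as well as transient expression. No feature table accompanies the record, so details such as the specific origin of replication or the promoter driving the neomycin marker are not stated.

The insert is the human ARL8B open reading frame (also known as ARL10C or Gie1), encoding a member of the ARF-like branch of the ARF family of small regulatory GTPases. It was introduced by Gateway recombination, which typically leaves attB recombination scars flanking the coding sequence. Transcription is driven by the strong constitutive CMV promoter, and the listed BGH reverse sequencing primer implies a bovine growth hormone polyadenylation region downstream of the cassette. The ORF is fused in frame to backbone-encoded C-terminal V5 and His6 tags. The V5 epitope allows detection by immunoblotting, immunofluorescence or immunoprecipitation with anti-V5 antibodies, while the hexahistidine tag permits capture on immobilised metal affinity resins. Placing the tags at the C-terminus leaves the N-terminus of the GTPase unmodified.

The plasmid belongs to a toolbox of constructs for expressing or knocking down human ARF family GTPases (ARF, ARL and SAR proteins). It is suited to overexpressing tagged ARL8B in cultured mammalian cells to study its localisation, interactions and cellular function.
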