>Addgene plasmid #67446 | pDEST40-ARL8B-V5-His6 | addgene partial sequence | sequence record 119573 | T7 5'-TAATACGACTCACTATAGGG-3'
AAAAAGCAGGCTTAGAAGGAGATAAACCATGCTGGCGCTCATCTCCCGCCTGCTGGACTGGTTCCGTTCG
CTCTTCTGGAAGGAAGAGATGGAGCTGACGCTCGTGGGGCTGCAGTACTCGGGCAAGACCACCTTCGTCA
ATGTCATCGCGTCAGGTCAATTCAGTGAAGATATGATACCCACAGTGGGCTTCAACATGAGGAAGGTAAC
TAAAGGTAACGTCACAATAAAGATCTGGGACATAGGAGGACAACCCCGATTTCGAAGCATGTGGGAGCGG
TATTGCAGAGGAGTCAATGCTATTGTTTACATGATAGATGCTGCAGATCGTGAAAAGATAGAAGCTTCCC
GAAATGAGCTACATAATCTTCTAGATAAACCACAGTTACAAGGAATTCCAGTGCTAGTGCTTGGAAACAA
GAGAGATCTTCCTAATGCCTTGGATGAGAAACAGCTAATTGAAAAAATGAATCTGTCTGCTATTCAGGAT
AGAGAAATTTGCTGCTATTCAATTTCTTGCAAAGAAAAGGATAATATAGATATCACACTTCAGTGGCTTA
TTCAGCATTCAAAATCTAGAAGAAGCGACCCAGCTTTCTTGTACAAAGTGGTTGATCTAGAGGGCCCGCG
GTTCGAAGGTAAGCCTATCCCTAACCCTCTCCTCGGTCTCGATTCTACGCGTACCGGTCATCATCACCAT
CACCATTGAGTTTAAACCCGCTGATCAGCCTCGACTGTGCCTTCTAGTTGCCAGCCATCTGTTGTTTGCC
CCTCCCCCGTGCCTTCCTTGACCCTGGAAGGTGCCACTCCCACTGTCCTTTCCTAATAAAATGAGGAAAT
TGCATCGCATTGTCTGAGTAGGTGTCATTCTATTCTGGGGGGTGGGGTGGGGCAGGACAGCAAGGGGGAG
GATTGGGAAGACAATAGCAGGCATGCTGGGGGATGCGGTGGGCTCTATGGCTTCTGA
